>Addgene plasmid #160162 | 20 pCOLI_A_N-His_C_STREP | addgene full sequence | sequence record 316926 | Addgene NGS Result
AACTACTTACTCTGGCTTCACGGCAACAATTAATAGACTGGCTTGAAGCGGATAAAGTTGCAGGACCACT
ACTGCGTTCGGCACTTCCTGCTGGCTGGTTTATTGCTGATAAATCTGGGGCAGGAGAGCGTGGTTCACGG
GGTATCATTGCCGCACTTGGACCAGATGGTAAGCCTTCCCGTATCGTAGTTATCTACACGACGGGTAGTC
AGGCAACTATGGACGAACGAAATAGACAGATTGCTGAAATAGGGGCTTCACTGATTAAGCATTGGTAAAC
CGATACAATTAAAGGCTCCTTTTGGAGCCTTTTTTTTTGGACGGACCGGTAGAAAAGATCAAAGGATCTT
CTTGAGATCCTTTTTTTCTGCGCGTAATCTGCTGCTTGCAAACAAAAAAACCACCGCTACCAGCGGTGGT
TTGTTTGCCGGATCAAGAGCTACCAACTCTTTTTCCGAAGGTAACTGGCTTCAGCAGAGCGCAGATACCA
AATACTGTCCTTCTAGTGTAGCCGTAGTTAGGCCACCACTTCAAGAACTCTGTAGCACCGCCTACATACC
TCGCTCTGCTAATCCTGTTACCAGTGGCTGCTGCCAGTGGCGATAAGTCGTGTCTTACCGGGTTGGACTC
AAGACGATAGTTACCGGATAAGGCGCAGCGGTCGGGCTGAACGGGGGGTTCGTGCACACAGCCCAGCTTG
GAGCGAACGACCTACACCGAACTGAGATACCTACAGCGTGAGCTATGAGAAAGCGCCACGCTTCCCGAAG
GGAGAAAGGCGGACAGGTATCCGGTAAGCGGCAGGGTCGGAACAGGAGAGCGCACGAGGGAGCTTCCAGG
GGGAAACGCCTGGTATCTTTATAGTCCTGTCGGGTTTCGCCACCTCTGACTTGAGCGTCGATTTTTGTGA
TGCTCGTCAGGGGGGCGGAGCCTATGGAAAAACGCCAGCAACGCGGCCTTTTTACGGTTCCTGGCCTTTT
GCTGGCCTTTTGCTCACATGTTCTTTCCTGCGTTATCCCCTGATTCTGTGGATAACCGTATTACCGCCTT
TGAGTGAGCTGATACCGCTCGCCGCAGCCGAACGACCGAGCGCAGCGAGTCAGTGAGCGAGGAAGCGGAA
GAGCGCCTGATGCGGTATTTTCTCCTTACGCATCTGTGCGGTATTTCACACCGCAATGGTGCACTCTCAG
TACAATCTGCTCTGATGCCGCATAGTTAAGCCAGTATACACTCCGCTATCGCTACGTGACTGGGTCATGG
CTGCGCCCCGACACCCGCCAACACCCGCTGACGCGCCCTGACGGGCTTGTCTGCTCCCGGCATCCGCTTA
CAGACAAGCTGTGACCGTCTCCGGGAGCTGCATGTGTCAGAGGTTTTCACCGTCATCACCGAAACGCGCG
AGGCAGCTGCGGTAAAGCTCATCAGCGTGGTCGTGAAGCGATTCACAGATGTCTGCCTGTTCATCCGCGT
CCAGCTCGTTGAGTTTCTCCAGAAGCGTTAATGTCTGGCTTCTGATAAAGCGGGCCATGTTAAGGGCGGT
TTTTTCCTGTTTGGTCACTGATGCCTCCGTGTAAGGGGGATTTCTGTTCATGGGGTAATGATACCGATGA
AACGAGAGAGGATGCTCACGATACGGGTTACTGATGATGAACATGCCCGGTTACTGGAACGTTGTGAGGG
TAAACAACTGGCGGTATGGATGCGGCGGGACCAGAGAAAAATCACTCAGGGTCAATGCCAGCGCTTCGTT
AATACAGATGTAGGTGTTGGCACCATGCATCGATCCCGCGAAATTAATACGACTCACTATAGGGAGACCA
CAACGGTTTCCCTCCGGCTCCGGAAATAATTTTGTTTAACTTTAAGAAGGAGATATACATATGGGCAGCA
GCCATCATCATCATCATCACAGCAGCGGATCTCTGGAAGTTCTGTTCCAGGGGCCCGGATCCCGGTCCGA
CATATGAGCGCGCGGAATTCAAAGGCCTACGTCGACGAGCTCACTAGTCGCGGCCGCTTTCGAATCTAGA
GCCTGCAGTCTCGACAAGCTTGGAAGCGGATCTGGATCTGGAAGCAGCGCCAGCGCTTGGAGTCATCCCC
AATTTGAGAAAGGTGGAGGTTCCGGAGGTGGATCGGGAGGTTCGGCGTGGAGCCACCCGCAGTTCGAAAA
ATAATAAGTCGAGAAGTACTAGAGGATGTACAACGCGTGCGCGCTGATCCGGCTGCTAACAAAGCCCGAA
AGGAAGCTGAGTTGGCTGCTGCCACCGCTGAGCAATAACTAGCATAACCCCTTGGGGCCTCTAAACGGGT
CTTGAGGGGTTTTTTGCTGAAAGGAGGAACTATATCGGGATTAGCCCGCCTAATGAGCGGGCTTTTTTTT
AATTCCCCTATTTGTTTATTTTTCTAAATACATTCAAATATGTATCCGCTCATGAGACAATAACCCTGAT
AAATGCTTCAATAATATTGAAAAAGGAAGAGTATGAGTATTCAACATTTCCGTGTCGCCCTTATTCCCTT
TTTTGCGGCATTTTGCCTTCCTGTTTTTGCTCACCCAGAAACGCTCGTGAAAGTAAAAGACGCAGAGGAC
CAATTGGGGGCACGAGTGGGATACATAGAACTGGACTTGAATAGCGGTAAAATCCTTGAGAGTTTTCGCC
CTGAAGAGCGTTTTCCAATGATGAGCACTTTCAAAGTTCTGCTATGTGGAGCAGTATTATCCCGTGTAGA
TGCGGGGCAAGAGCAACTCGGACGACGAATACACTATTCGCAGAATGACTTGGTTGAATACTCCCCAGTG
ACAGAAAAGCACCTTACGGACGGAATGACGGTAAGAGAATTATGTAGTGCCGCCATAACGATGAGTGATA
ACACTGCGGCGAACTTACTTCTGACAACCATCGGTGGACCGAAGGAATTAACCGCTTTTTTGCACAATAT
GGGAGACCATGTAACTCGCCTTGACCGTTGGGAACCAGAACTGAATGAAGCCATACCAAACGACGAGCGA
GACACCACAATGCCTGCGGCAATGGCAACAACATTACGCAAACTATTAACTGGCG
Features (pLannotate 1.2.2; 13 found; start..end, strand, type, name):
    282..321     +  terminator     fd terminator: central terminator from bacteriophage fd (Otsuka and Kunisawa, 1982)
    352..940     +  rep_origin     ori: high-copy-number ColE1/pMB1/pBR322/pUC origin of replication
   1126..1265    -  misc_feature   bom: basis of mobility region from pBR322
   1367..1558    -  CDS            rop: Rop protein, which maintains plasmids at low copy number; rop
   1598..1708    +  CDS            mbeC (fragment): MBEC_ECOLX - Experimental evidence at protein level: Swiss-Prot protein existence level 1. Required for efficient mobilization of ColE1 plasmid and is thus essential to promote the specific transfer of the plasmid during conjugation. Probably functions by inducing DNA bending, helping the MbeA relaxase to melt the DNA around the nic site and cleave the phosphodiester bond. Binds specifically double-stranded DNA (dsDNA) containing the ColE1 oriT but does not recognize the inverted repeat (IR). From Escherichia coli.
   1795..1813    +  promoter       T7 promoter: promoter for bacteriophage T7 RNA polymerase
   1851..1873    +  RBS            RBS: efficient ribosome binding site from bacteriophage T7 gene 10 (Olins and Rangwala, 1989)
   1893..1909    +  CDS            capTEV™ (fragment): composite tag for in vivo biotinylation, TEV protease cleavage, and 6xHis tagging
   2148..2170    +  CDS            Strep-Tag II (fragment): peptide that binds Strep-Tactin®, an engineered form of streptavidin
   2222..2271    +  CDS            SET1 (fragment): solubility-enhancement tag derived from T7 phage gene 10B
   2279..2326    +  terminator     T7 terminator: transcription terminator for bacteriophage T7 RNA polymerase
   2391..2482    +  promoter       AmpR promoter: bla
   2483..275     +  CDS            bla (across the origin): BLAT_ECOLX - Experimental evidence at protein level: Swiss-Prot protein existence level 1. TEM-type are the most prevalent beta-lactamases in enterobacteria; they hydrolyze the beta-lactam bond in susceptible beta-lactam antibiotics, thus conferring resistance to penicillins and cephalosporins. TEM-3 and TEM-4 are capable of hydrolyzing cefotaxime and ceftazidime. TEM-5 is capable of hydrolyzing ceftazidime. TEM-6 is capable of hydrolyzing ceftazidime and aztreonam. TEM-8/CAZ-2, TEM- 16/CAZ-7 and TEM-24/CAZ-6 are markedly active against ceftazidime. IRT- 4 shows resistance to beta-lactamase in
