[The description below was written by a language model from this plasmid's Addgene catalogue record and pLannotate feature annotations shown in this document.]
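Description:
20 pCOLI_A_N-His_C_STREP is an empty bacterial expression backbone of about 3.1 kb from the InteBac suite, a coordinated set of bacterial and baculovirus expression vectors. It is derived from pST50Trc and carries a custom multiple cloning site that keeps it compatible with the other vectors in the system. The plasmid replicates in E. coli from a ColE1/pMB1-type origin. It also retains the rop gene and the pBR322 bom region, which fits the low copy number listed in the catalogue. Selection is by ampicillin, through a TEM-type beta-lactamase (bla) expressed from its own promoter. An fd phage terminator lies between bla and the origin.

The expression cassette runs from a T7 promoter and the strong T7 gene 10 ribosome binding site to a T7 terminator, so expression requires a host that supplies T7 RNA polymerase. A gene of interest is inserted by Gibson assembly, using the suite's shared tag-specific primer overhangs. The resulting protein carries an N-terminal 6xHis tag removable with 3C protease and a C-terminal, non-cleavable twin StrepII tag. In the automated annotation, the short fragments labelled "capTEV" and "Strep-Tag II" probably correspond to the His tag and part of the twin Strep tag. The 3C site is not annotated separately. The "SET1" fragment just upstream of the terminator is probably residual T7 gene 10-derived sequence rather than a functional solubility tag.

With affinity handles at both ends, the vector suits tandem purification that enriches for full-length recombinant protein. No insert is present in the deposited plasmid.
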