Addgene plasmid #160162: 20 pCOLI_A_N-His_C_STREP
Purpose: (Empty Backbone) N-term 6xHis 3C cleavable, C--term 2xStrepII Amp resistant bacterial expression vector
Depositing lab: John Weir. Depositing organization: Friedrich Miescher Laboratory. Publication: InteBac - An integrated bacterial and baculovirus expression vector suite. Altmannova V, Blaha A, Astrinidis S, Reichle H, Weir JR. Protein Sci. 2020 Sep 21. doi: 10.1002/pro.3957. PubMed 32955754.
Backbone
  Vector backbone: pST50Trc
  Modifications to backbone: Custom MCS added to the vector for full compatibility within the InteBac system. N-terminal 3C cleavable 6xHis tag and C-terminal non-cleavable twin StrepII tag added.
  Vector type: Bacterial Expression
  Promoter: T7
  Tag / fusion protein: 6xHis (N terminal on backbone); 2xStrepII (C terminal on backbone)
Growth in bacteria
  Bacterial resistance: Ampicillin, 100 μg/mL
  Growth temperature: 37°C
  Growth strain: DH5alpha
  Copy number: Low Copy
Gene/Insert
  Cloning method: Gibson Cloning
  Sequencing primers: 5′ T7_fwd; 3′ T7_rev
Terms and licenses: Academic/Nonprofit Terms; Industry Terms: Not Available to Industry
Depositor comments: Clone gene of interest using Tag_Fwd and Tag_Rev primers from the InteBac suite
How to cite: 20 pCOLI_A_N-His_C_STREP was a gift from John Weir (Addgene plasmid # 160162 ; http://n2t.net/addgene:160162 ; RRID:Addgene_160162)
